>Addgene plasmid #227887 | pAAV-hSyn-DIO-Gluc-NHP.RMA-IRES-EGFP | addgene full sequence | sequence record 450597 | Addgene NGS Result
CCTGCAGGCAGCTGCGCGCTCGCTCGCTCACTGAGGCCGCCCGGGCGTCGGGCGACCTTTGGTCGCCCGG
CCTCAGTGAGCGAGCGAGCGCGCAGAGAGGGAGTGGCCAACTCCATCACTAGGGGTTCCTGCGGCCGCAC
GCGTGTGTCTAGACTGCAGAGGGCCCTGCGTATGAGTGCAAGTGGGTTTTAGGACCAGGATGAGGCGGGG
TGGGGGTGCCTACCTGACGACCGACCCCGACCCACTGGACAAGCACCCAACCCCCATTCCCCAAATTGCG
CATCCCCTATCAGAGAGGGGGAGGGGAAACAGGATGCGGCGAGGCGCGTGCGCACTGCCAGCTTCAGCAC
CGCGGACAGTGCCTTCGCCCCCGCCTGGCGGCGCGCGCCACCGCCGCCTCAGCACTGAAGGCGCGCTGAC
GTCACTCGCCGGTCCCCCGCAAACTCCCCTTCCCGGCCACCTTGGTCGCGTCCGCGCCGCCGCCGGCCCA
GCCGGACCGCACCACGCGAGGCGCGAGATAGGGGGGCACGGGCGCGACCATCTGCGCTGCGGCGCCGGCG
ACTCAGCGCTGCCTCAGTCTGCGGTGGGCAGCGGAGGAGTCGTGTCGTGCCTGAGAGCGCAGTCGAGAAG
GTACCGGATCCTCTAGAGTCGACTCCGGAATAACTTCGTATAGGATACTTTATACGAAGTTATGCAGAAT
GGTAGCTGGATTGTAGCTGCTATTAGCAATATGAAACCTCTTAATAACTTCGTATAGCATACATTATACG
AAGTTATGGCGCGCCCTACTTGTACAGCTCGTCCATGCCGAGAGTGATCCCGGCGGCGGTCACGAACTCC
AGCAGGACCATGTGATCGCGCTTCTCGTTGGGGTCTTTGCTCAGGGCGGACTGGGTGCTCAGGTAGTGGT
TGTCGGGCAGCAGCACGGGGCCGTCGCCGATGGGGGTGTTCTGCTGGTAGTGGTCGGCGAGCTGCACGCT
GCCGTCCTCGATGTTGTGGCGGATCTTGAAGTTCACCTTGATGCCGTTCTTCTGCTTGTCGGCCATGATA
TAGACGTTGTGGCTGTTGTAGTTGTACTCCAGCTTGTGCCCCAGGATGTTGCCGTCCTCCTTGAAGTCGA
TGCCCTTCAGCTCGATGCGGTTCACCAGGGTGTCGCCCTCGAACTTCACCTCGGCGCGGGTCTTGTAGTT
GCCGTCGTCCTTGAAGAAGATGGTGCGCTCCTGGACGTAGCCTTCGGGCATGGCGGACTTGAAGAAGTCG
TGCTGCTTCATGTGGTCGGGGTAGCGGCTGAAGCACTGCACGCCGTAGGTCAGGGTGGTCACGAGGGTGG
GCCAGGGCACGGGCAGCTTGCCGGTGGTGCAGATGAACTTCAGGGTCAGCTTGCCGTAGGTGGCATCGCC
CTCGCCCTCGCCGGACACGCTGAACTTGTGGCCGTTTACGTCGCCGTCCAGCTCGACCAGGATGGGCACC
ACCCCGGTGAACAGCTCCTCGCCCTTGCTCACCATGGTTGTGGCCATATTATCATCGTGTTTTTCAAAGG
AAAACCACGTCCCCGTGGTTCGGGGGGCCTAGACGTTTTTTTAACCTCGACTAAACACATGTAAAGCATG
TGTACCGAGGCCCCAGATCAGATCCCATACAATGGGGTACCTTCTGGGCATCCTTCAGCCCCTTGTTGAA
TACGCTTGAGGAGAGCCATTTGACTCTTTCCACAACTATCCAACTCACAACGTGGCACTGGGGTTGTGCC
GCCTTTGCAGGTGTATCTTATACACGTGGCTTTTGGCCGCAGAGGCACCTGTCGCCAGGTGGGGGGTTCC
GCTGCCTGCAAAGGGTCGCTACAGACGTTGTTTGTCTTCAAGAAGCTTCCAGAGGAACTGCTTCCTTCAC
GACATTCAACAGACCTTGCATTCCTTTGGCGAGAGGGGAAAGACCCCTAGGAATGCTCGTCAAGAAGACA
GGGCCAGGTTTCCGGGCCCTCACATTGCCAAAAGACGGCAATATGGTGGAAAATAACATATAGACAAACG
CACACCGGCCTTATTCCAAGCGGCTTCGGCCAGTAACGTTAGGGGGGGGGGAGGGAGAGGGGCGGATCCC
CTAGAATCATTTACCCGGAGACACGGAGAGGCTCTTCTGGGTGTAGTGGTTGTGCAGAGCCTCATGCATC
ACGGAGCATGAGAAGACGTTCCCCTGCTGCCACCTGCTCTTGTCCACGGTGAGCTTGCTGTAGAGGAAGT
AGGAGCCGTCGGAGTCCAGCACGGGCGGCGTGGTCTTGTAGGTGTTCTCCGGCTGCCCGCTGCTCTCCCA
CTCCACGACGATGTCGCTGGGGTAGAAGCCTTTGACCAGGCAGGTCAGGCTGACCTGGTTCTTGGTCAGC
TCCTCCCGGGACGGGGGCAGGGTGTACACCTGAGGCTCTCGGGGCTGCCCTTTGTCTTTGGAGATGGTTT
TCTGGATGGGGGCCGGGAGGGCTTTGTTGGAGACCTTGCACGTGTACTCCTTGCCGTTCAGCCAGTCCTG
GTGCGTGACGGTGAGGACGCTGACCACACGATATGTGCTGTTGTACTGCGTCTCCCGTGGCTTCGTCTGG
GCATGATGCACCTCCGCGCCGTTTACGTACCAGTTGAACTTGACATCGGGGTCTTCCTGGCTCACGTCTA
CCACCACGCATGTGACCTCAGGGGTCCGGGAGATCATGAGGGTGTCCTTGGGTTTTGGGGGGAAGAGGAA
GACTGACGGTCCCCCCAGGAGGGAGCCGTCATCACCGGCCCCCTTGATCTTGTCCACCTGGCCCTGGATC
TTGCTGGCAAAGGTCGCGCAGCGTTGCGGCAGCCACTTCTTGAGCAGGTCAGAACACTGCACGTTGGCAA
GCCCTTTGAGGCAGCCAGTTGTGCAGTCCACACACAGATCGACCTGTGCGATGAACTGCTCTATGGGCTC
CAAGTCCTTGAACCCAGGAATCTCAGGAATGTCGTCGATCGCCTCGCCTATGCCGCCCTGTGCGGACTCT
TTGTCGCCTTCGTAGGTGTGGCAGCGTCCTGGGATGAACTTCTTCATCTTGGGCGTGCACTTGATGTGGG
ACAGGCAGATCAGACAGCCCCTGGTGCAGCCAGCTTTCCGGGCATTGGCTTCCAACTCTTTGAGCACCTC
CAGCGGCAGCTTCTCGCCGGGCAACTTCCCGCGGTCAGCATCGAGATCCGTGGTCGCGAAGTTGCTGGCC
ACGGCCACGATGTTGAAGTCTTCGTTGTTCTCGGTGGGCTTGGCCTCGGCCACAGCGATGCAGATCAGGG
CAAACAGAACTTTGACTCCCATGGTGGCGCTAGCATAACTTCGTATAAAGTATCCTATACGAAGTTATTT
GCCTTAACCCAGAAATTATCACTGTTATTCTTTAGAATGGTGCAAAGAATAACTTCGTATAATGTATGCT
ATACGAAGTTATGAATTCGATATCAAGCTTATCGATAATCAACCTCTGGATTACAAAATTTGTGAAAGAT
TGACTGGTATTCTTAACTATGTTGCTCCTTTTACGCTATGTGGATACGCTGCTTTAATGCCTTTGTATCA
TGCTATTGCTTCCCGTATGGCTTTCATTTTCTCCTCCTTGTATAAATCCTGGTTGCTGTCTCTTTATGAG
GAGTTGTGGCCCGTTGTCAGGCAACGTGGCGTGGTGTGCACTGTGTTTGCTGACGCAACCCCCACTGGTT
GGGGCATTGCCACCACCTGTCAGCTCCTTTCCGGGACTTTCGCTTTCCCCCTCCCTATTGCCACGGCGGA
ACTCATCGCCGCCTGCCTTGCCCGCTGCTGGACAGGGGCTCGGCTGTTGGGCACTGACAATTCCGTGGTG
TTGTCGGGGAAATCATCGTCCTTTCCTTGGCTGCTCGCCTATGTTGCCACCTGGATTCTGCGCGGGACGT
CCTTCTGCTACGTCCCTTCGGCCCTCAATCCAGCGGACCTTCCTTCCCGCGGCCTGCTGCCGGCTCTGCG
GCCTCTTCCGCGTCTTCGCCTTCGCCCTCAGACGAGTCGGATCTCCCTTTGGGCCGCCTCCCCGCATCGA
TACCGAGCGCTGCTCGAGAGATCTACGGGTGGCATCCCTGTGACCCCTCCCCAGTGCCTCTCCTGGCCCT
GGAAGTTGCCACTCCAGTGCCCACCAGCCTTGTCCTAATAAAATTAAGTTGCATCATTTTGTCTGACTAG
GTGTCCTTCTATAATATTATGGGGTGGAGGGGGGTGGTATGGAGCAAGGGGCAAGTTGGGAAGACAACCT
GTAGGGCCTGCGGGGTCTATTGGGAACCAAGCTGGAGTGCAGTGGCACAATCTTGGCTCACTGCAATCTC
CGCCTCCTGGGTTCAAGCGATTCTCCTGCCTCAGCCTCCCGAGTTGTTGGGATTCCAGGCATGCATGACC
AGGCTCAGCTAATTTTTGTTTTTTTGGTAGAGACGGGGTTTCACCATATTGGCCAGGCTGGTCTCCAACT
CCTAATCTCAGGTGATCTACCCACCTTGGCCTCCCAAATTGCTGGGATTACAGGCGTGAACCACTGCTCC
CTTCCCTGTCCTTCTGATTTTGTAGGTAACCACGTGCGGACCGAGCGGCCGCAGGAACCCCTAGTGATGG
AGTTGGCCACTCCCTCTCTGCGCGCTCGCTCGCTCACTGAGGCCGGGCGACCAAAGGTCGCCCGACGCCC
GGGCTTTGCCCGGGCGGCCTCAGTGAGCGAGCGAGCGCGCAGCTGCCTGCAGGGGCGCCTGATGCGGTAT
TTTCTCCTTACGCATCTGTGCGGTATTTCACACCGCATA
[95 nt withheld, positions 4800-4894]
T
[46 nt withheld, positions 4896-4941]
C
[141 nt withheld, positions 4943-5083]
CCTTTGACGTTGGAGTCCACGTTCTTT
[37 nt withheld, positions 5111-5147]
ACTCTATCTCGGGCTATTCTTTTGATTTATAAGGGATTTTGCCGATTTCGGTCTATTGGTTAAAAAATGA
GCTGATTTAACAAAAATTTAACGCGAATTTTAACAAAATATTAACGTTTACAATTTTATGGTGCACTCTC
AGTACAATCTGCTCTGATGCCGCATAGTTAAGCCAGCCCCGACACCCGCCAACACCCGCTGACGCGCCCT
GACGGGCTTGTCTGCTCCCGGCATCCGCTTACAGACAAGCTGTGACCGTCTCCGGGAGCTGCATGTGTCA
GAGGTTTTCACCGTCATCACCGAAACGCGCGAGACGAAAGGGCCTCGTGATACGCCTATTTTTATAGGTT
AATGTCATGATAATAATGGTTTCTTAGACGTCAGGTGGCACTTTTCGGGGAAATGTGCGCGGAACCCCTA
TTTGTTTATTTTTCTAAATACATTCAAATATGTATCCGCTCATGAGACAATAACCCTGATAAATGCTTCA
ATAATATTGAAAAAGGAAGAGTATGAGTATTCAACATTTCCGTGTCGCCCTTATTCCCTTTTTTGCGGCA
TTTTGCCTTCCTGTTTTTGCTCACCCAGAAACGCTGGTGAAAGTAAAAGATGCTGAAGATCAGTTGGGTG
CACGAGTGGGTTACATCGAACTGGATCTCAACAGCGGTAAGATCCTTGAGAGTTTTCGCCCCGAAGAACG
TTTTCCAATGATGAGCACTTTTAAAGTTCTGCTATGTGGCGCGGTATTATCCCGTATTGACGCCGGGCAA
GAGCAACTCGGTCGCCGCATACACTATTCTCAGAATGACTTGGTTGAGTACTCACCAGTCACAGAAAAGC
ATCTTACGGATGGCATGACAGTAAGAGAATTATGCAGTGCTGCCATAACCATGAGTGATAACACTGCGGC
CAACTTACTTCTGACAACGATCGGAGGACCGAAGGAGCTAACCGCTTTTTTGCACAACATGGGGGATCAT
GTAACTCGCCTTGATCGTTGGGAACCGGAGCTGAATGAAGCCATACCAAACGACGAGCGTGACACCACGA
TGCCTGTAGCAATGGCAACAACGTTGCGCAAACTATTAACTGGCGAACTACTTACTCTAGCTTCCCGGCA
ACAATTAATAGACTGGATGGAGGCGGATAAAGTTGCAGGACCACTTCTGCGCTCGGCCCTTCCGGCTGGC
TGGTTTATTGCTGATAAATCTGGAGCCGGTGAGCGTGGGTCTCGCGGTATCATTGCAGCACTGGGGCCAG
ATGGTAAGCCCTCCCGTATCGTAGTTATCTACACGACGGGGAGTCAGGCAACTATGGATGAACGAAATAG
ACAGATCGCTGAGATAGGTGCCTCACTGATTAAGCATTGGTAACTGTCAGACCAAGTTTACTCATATATA
CTTTAGATTGATTTAAAACTTCATTTTTAATTTAAAAGGATCTAGGTGAAGATCCTTTTTGATAATCTCA
TGACCAAAATCCCTTAACGTGAGTTTTCGTTCCACTGAGCGTCAGACCCCGTAGAAAAGATCAAAGGATC
TTCTTGAGATCCTTTTTTTCTGCGCGTAATCTGCTGCTTGCAAACAAAAAAACCACCGCTACCAGCGGTG
GTTTGTTTGCCGGATCAAGAGCTACCAACTCTTTTTCCGAAGGTAACTGGCTTCAGCAGAGCGCAGATAC
CAAATACTGTTCTTCTAGTGTAGCCGTAGTTAGGCCACCACTTCAAGAACTCTGTAGCACCGCCTACATA
CCTCGCTCTGCTAATCCTGTTACCAGTGGCTGCTGCCAGTGGCGATAAGTCGTGTCTTACCGGGTTGGAC
TCAAGACGATAGTTACCGGATAAGGCGCAGCGGTCGGGCTGAACGGGGGGTTCGTGCACACAGCCCAGCT
TGGAGCGAACGACCTACACCGAACTGAGATACCTACAGCGTGAGCTATGAGAAAGCGCCACGCTTCCCGA
AGGGAGAAAGGCGGACAGGTATCCGGTAAGCGGCAGGGTCGGAACAGGAGAGCGCACGAGGGAGCTTCCA
GGGGGAAACGCCTGGTATCTTTATAGTCCTGTCGGGTTTCGCCACCTCTGACTTGAGCGTCGATTTTTGT
GATGCTCGTCAGGGGGGCGGAGCCTATGGAAAAACGCCAGCAACGCGGCCTTTTTACGGTTCCTGGCCTT
TTGCTGGCCTTTTGCTCACATGT
Features (pLannotate 1.2.2; 25 found; start..end, strand, type, name):
     12..39      +  repeat_region  AAV2 ITR (fragment): inverted terminal repeat of adeno-associated virus serotype 2 inverted
     68..95      +  repeat_region  AAV2 ITR (fragment): inverted terminal repeat of adeno-associated virus serotype 2 inverted
    175..622     +  promoter       hSyn promoter: human synapsin I promoter; confers neuron-specific expression (Kügler et al., 2003)
    636..653     +  misc_feature   MCS (fragment): pUC18/19 multiple cloning site
    660..693     +  protein_bind   lox2272: Cre-mediated recombination occurs in the 8-bp core sequence (GGATACTT). lox2272 sites are compatible with each other, but incompatible with loxP or loxN sites (Lee and Saito, 1988). Cre recombinase
    694..743     -  intron         β-globin intron (fragment): internally truncated intron from human β-globin
    744..777     +  protein_bind   loxP: Cre-mediated recombination occurs in the 8-bp core sequence (GCATACAT). Cre recombinase
    789..1505    -  CDS            EGFP: EGFP is a basic (constitutively fluorescent) green fluorescent protein published in 1996, derived from Aequorea victoria. It is reported to be a rapidly-maturing weak dimer with moderate acid sensitivity.
   1506..2092    -  misc_feature   IRES2: internal ribosome entry site (IRES) of the encephalomyocarditis virus (EMCV)
   2110..2751    -  CDS            IGHG1 (fragment): IGHG1_HUMAN - Experimental evidence at protein level: Swiss-Prot protein existence level 1. Constant region of immunoglobulin heavy chains. Immunoglobulins, also known as antibodies, are membrane-bound or secreted glycoproteins produced by B lymphocytes. In the recognition phase of humoral immunity, the membrane-bound immunoglobulins serve as receptors which, upon binding of a specific antigen, trigger the clonal expansion and differentiation of B lymphocytes into immunoglobulins- secreting plasma cells. Secreted immunoglobulins mediate the effector phase of humoral immunity, which results in
   2758..3312    -  CDS            hGLuc: secreted Gaussia luciferase human codon-optimized
   3325..3358    -  protein_bind   lox2272: Cre-mediated recombination occurs in the 8-bp core sequence (GGATACTT). lox2272 sites are compatible with each other, but incompatible with loxP or loxN sites (Lee and Saito, 1988). Cre recombinase
   3359..3408    -  intron         β-globin intron (fragment): internally truncated intron from human β-globin
   3409..3442    -  protein_bind   loxP: Cre-mediated recombination occurs in the 8-bp core sequence (GCATACAT). Cre recombinase
   3443..3467    +  misc_feature   MCS (fragment): pBluescript multiple cloning site
   3467..4055    +  misc_feature   WPRE: woodchuck hepatitis virus posttranscriptional regulatory element
   4087..4563    +  polyA_signal   hGH poly(A) signal: human growth hormone polyadenylation signal
   4603..4743    +  repeat_region  AAV2 ITR: inverted terminal repeat of adeno-associated virus serotype 2 inverted
   4748..4799    -  misc_feature   bom (fragment): basis of mobility region from pBR322
   4818..5273    +  rep_origin     f1 ori (sequence partly withheld): f1 bacteriophage origin of replication; arrow indicates direction of (+) strand synthesis
   5274..5323    -  misc_feature   bom (fragment): basis of mobility region from pBR322
   5425..5460    -  CDS            rop (fragment): Rop protein, which maintains plasmids at low copy number; rop
   5555..5659    +  promoter       AmpR promoter: bla
   5660..6520    +  CDS            AmpR: β-lactamase; bla; confers resistance to ampicillin, carbenicillin, and related antibiotics
   6691..7279    +  rep_origin     ori: high-copy-number ColE1/pMB1/pBR322/pUC origin of replication
