[The description below was written by a language model from this plasmid's Addgene catalogue record and pLannotate feature annotations shown in this document.]
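Description:
pAAV-hSyn-DIO-Gluc-NHP.RMA-IRES-EGFP is a 7,340 bp AAV transfer plasmid for Cre-dependent, neuron-restricted expression of a secreted luciferase reporter together with EGFP. It is maintained in bacteria through a high-copy ColE1/pUC-type origin and an ampicillin resistance gene (β-lactamase), and it also carries an f1 phage origin. The expression cassette lies between AAV2 inverted terminal repeats, which allow it to be packaged into recombinant AAV. The automated annotation detects the left ITR only as short fragments, whereas the right ITR is annotated in full.

Transcription is driven by the human synapsin I promoter, which confers neuron-specific expression, and the transcript ends with a WPRE and the human growth hormone polyadenylation signal. Between them sits a DIO (double-floxed inverted orientation) cassette. The coding unit is placed in antisense orientation and flanked by pairs of lox2272 and loxP sites in opposing orientation, so it is silent until Cre recombinase inverts it and locks it in the sense direction. After inversion, the first open reading frame encodes Gluc-NHP.RMA, a human codon-optimised Gaussia luciferase fused at its C terminus to a rhesus macaque IgG1 Fc. The annotation tool labels this Fc as a human IGHG1 fragment by homology. An EMCV IRES then directs translation of EGFP from the same mRNA, marking the expressing cells by fluorescence.

According to the record, the construct is intended for monitoring Cre-expressing neuronal populations. The associated publication describes synthetic serum markers for noninvasive readout of gene expression in primate brains.
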