Addgene plasmid #227887: pAAV-hSyn-DIO-Gluc-NHP.RMA-IRES-EGFP
Purpose: Expresses Gluc-NHP.RMA and EGFP in the presence of Cre recombinase. Double-floxed Gluc-NHP.RMA and EGFP for monitoring Cre-expressing neuronal populations.
Depositing lab: Jerzy Szablowski. Depositing organization: Rice University. Publication: Synthetic serum markers enable noninvasive monitoring of gene expression in primate brains. Lee S, Romac MD, Watanabe S, Chernov M, Li H, Raisley E, Rothenhoefer KM, Dahlquist Z, Szablowski JO, Costa VD. Neuron. 2026 Feb 27:S0896-6273(26)00003-6. doi: 10.1016/j.neuron.2026.01.003. PubMed 41763204.
Backbone
  Vector backbone: pAAV
  Backbone size w/o insert (bp): 4813
  Total vector size (bp): 7340
  Vector type: Mammalian Expression, AAV, Cre/Lox, Luciferase
Growth in bacteria
  Bacterial resistance: Ampicillin, 100 μg/mL
  Growth temperature: 37°C
  Growth strain: NEB Stable
  Copy number: Unknown
Gene/Insert 1
  Gene/Insert name: Gaussia luciferase fused to macaque Fc (alt names: Gluc-macaque IgG1 Fc; Gluc-NHP.RMA)
  Species: Synthetic; Gaussia princeps, Macaca mulatta
  GenBank ID: ATV90900.1
  Tag / fusion protein: Gluc (N terminal on insert); IgG1 Fc (C terminal on insert)
  Cloning method: Gibson Cloning
  Sequencing primers: 5′ catagcgtaaaaggagcaaca
Gene/Insert 2
  Gene/Insert name: IRES-EGFP
  Cloning method: Gibson Cloning
  Sequencing primers: 5′ tcagcgctgcctcagtct
Terms and licenses: Academic/Nonprofit Terms; Industry Terms: Not Available to Industry
Depositor comments: Gluc is derived from AAV-hSyn-GlucM23-iChloC-EYFP (Addgene #114102). IRES-EGFP is derived from pAAV.CMV.Luc.IRES.EGFP.SV40 (Addgene #105533). DIO (double-floxed inverted orientation) backbone is derived from pAAV-hSyn-DIO-EGFP (Addgene #50457). Please visit https://doi.org/10.1101/2025.06.01.657212 for bioRxiv preprint.
How to cite: pAAV-hSyn-DIO-Gluc-NHP.RMA-IRES-EGFP was a gift from Jerzy Szablowski (Addgene plasmid # 227887 ; http://n2t.net/addgene:227887 ; RRID:Addgene_227887)
